>Addgene plasmid #195145 | FLAG-ADRB2-mNG | addgene full sequence | sequence record 384518 | Addgene NGS Result
TAGTTATTAATAGTAATCAATTACGGGGTCATTAGTTCATAGCCCATATATGGAGTTCCGCGTTACATAA
CTTACGGTAAATGGCCCGCCTGGCTGACCGCCCAACGACCCCCGCCCATTGACGTCAATAATGACGTATG
TTCCCATAGTAACGCCAATAGGGACTTTCCATTGACGTCAATGGGTGGAGTATTTACGGTAAACTGCCCA
CTTGGCAGTACATCAAGTGTATCATATGCCAAGTACGCCCCCTATTGACGTCAATGACGGTAAATGGCCC
GCCTGGCATTATGCCCAGTACATGACCTTATGGGACTTTCCTACTTGGCAGTACATCTACGTATTAGTCA
TCGCTATTACCATGGTGATGCGGTTTTGGCAGTACATCAATGGGCGTGGATAGCGGTTTGACTCACGGGG
ATTTCCAAGTCTCCACCCCATTGACGTCAATGGGAGTTTGTTTTGGCACCAAAATCAACGGGACTTTCCA
AAATGTCGTAACAACTCCGCCCCATTGACGCAAATGGGCGGTAGGCGTGTACGGTGGGAGGTCTATATAA
GCAGAGCTGGTTTAGTGAACCGTCAGATCCGCTAGCGCTACCGGACTCAGATCTCGAGCTCAAGCTTCGA
AATGGACTACAAGGACGACGATGACAAGGGGCAACCCGGGAACGGCAGCGCCTTCTTGCTGGCACCCAAT
AGAAGCCATGCGCCGGACCACGACGTCACGCAGCAAAGGGACGAGGTGTGGGTGGTGGGCATGGGCATCG
TCATGTCTCTCATCGTCCTGGCCATCGTGTTTGGCAATGTGCTGGTCATCACAGCCATTGCCAAGTTCGA
GCGTCTGCAGACGGTCACCAACTACTTCATCACTTCACTGGCCTGTGCTGATCTGGTCATGGGCCTGGCA
GTGGTGCCCTTTGGGGCCGCCCATATTCTTATGAAAATGTGGACTTTTGGCAACTTCTGGTGCGAGTTTT
GGACTTCCATTGATGTGCTGTGCGTCACGGCCAGCATTGAGACCCTGTGCGTGATCGCAGTGGATCGCTA
CTTTGCCATTACTTCACCTTTCAAGTACCAGAGCCTGCTGACCAAGAATAAGGCCCGGGTGATCATTCTG
ATGGTGTGGATTGTGTCAGGCCTTACCTCCTTCTTGCCCATTCAGATGCACTGGTACCGGGCCACCCACC
AGGAAGCCATCAACTGCTATGCCAATGAGACCTGCTGTGACTTCTTCACGAACCAAGCCTATGCCATTGC
CTCTTCCATCGTGTCCTTCTACGTTCCCCTGGTGATCATGGTCTTCGTCTACTCCAGGGTCTTTCAGGAG
GCCAAAAGGCAGCTCCAGAAGATTGACAAATCTGAGGGCCGCTTCCATGTCCAGAACCTTAGCCAGGTGG
AGCAGGATGGGCGGACGGGGCATGGACTCCGCAGATCTTCCAAGTTCTGCTTGAAGGAGCACAAAGCCCT
CAAGACGTTAGGCATCATCATGGGCACTTTCACCCTCTGCTGGCTGCCCTTCTTCATCGTTAACATTGTG
CATGTGATCCAGGATAACCTCATCCGTAAGGAAGTTTACATCCTCCTAAATTGGATAGGCTATGTCAATT
CTGGTTTCAATCCCCTTATCTACTGCCGGAGCCCAGATTTCAGGATTGCCTTCCAGGAGCTTCTGTGCCT
GCGCAGGTCTTCTTTGAAGGCCTATGGGAATGGCTACTCCAGCAACGGCAACACAGGGGAGCAGAGTGGA
TATCACGTGGAACAGGAGAAAGAAAATAAACTGCTGTGTGAAGACCTCCCAGGCACGGAAGACTTTGTGG
GCCATCAAGGTACTGTGCCTAGCGATAACATTGATTCACAAGGGAGGAATTGTAGTACAAATGACTCACT
GCTGGATCCACCGGTCGCCACCATGGTGAGCAAGGGCGAGGAGGATAACATGGCCTCTCTCCCAGCGACA
CATGAGTTACACATCTTTGGCTCCATCAACGGTGTGGACTTTGACATGGTGGGTCAGGGCACCGGCAATC
CAAATGATGGTTATGAGGAGTTAAACCTGAAGTCCACCAAGGGTGACCTCCAGTTCTCCCCCTGGATTCT
GGTCCCTCATATCGGGTATGGCTTCCATCAGTACCTGCCCTACCCTGACGGGATGTCGCCTTTCCAGGCC
GCCATGGTAGATGGCTCCGGCTACCAAGTCCATCGCACAATGCAGTTTGAAGATGGTGCCTCCCTTACTG
TTAACTACCGCTACACCTACGAGGGAAGCCACATCAAAGGAGAGGCCCAGGTGAAGGGGACTGGTTTCCC
TGCTGACGGTCCTGTGATGACCAACTCGCTGACCGCTGCGGACTGGTGCAGGTCGAAGAAGACTTACCCC
AACGACAAAACCATCATCAGTACCTTTAAGTGGAGTTACACCACTGGAAATGGCAAGCGCTACCGGAGCA
CTGCGCGGACCACCTACACCTTTGCCAAGCCAATGGCGGCTAACTATCTGAAGAACCAGCCGATGTACGT
GTTCCGTAAGACGGAGCTCAAGCACTCCAAGACCGAGCTCAACTTCAAGGAGTGGCAAAAGGCCTTTACC
GATGTGATGGGCATGGACGAGCTGTACAAGTAAGCGGCCGCGACTCTAGATCATAATCAGCCATACCACA
TTTGTAGAGGTTTTACTTGCTTTAAAAAACCTCCCACACCTCCCCCTGAACCTGAAACATAAAATGAATG
CAATTGTTGTTGTTAACTTGTTTATTGCAGCTTATAATGGTTACAAATAAAGCAATAGCATCACAAATTT
CACAAATAAAGCATTTTTTTCACTGCATTCTAGTTGTGGTTTGTCCAAACTCATCAATGTATCTTAAGGC
GTAAATTGTAAGCGTTAATATTTTGTTAAAATTCGCGTTAAATTTTTGTTAAATCAGCTCATTTTTTAAC
CAATAGGCCGAAATCGGCAAAATCCCTTATAAATCAAAAGAATAGACCGAGATAGGGT
[37 nt withheld, positions 2999-3035]
AAAGAACGTGGACTCCAACGTCAAAGG
[49 nt withheld, positions 3063-3111]
T
[91 nt withheld, positions 3113-3203]
G
[124 nt withheld, positions 3205-3328]
CAGGTGGCACTTTTCGGGGAAATGTGCGCGGAACCCCTATTTGTTTATTTTTCTAAATACATTCAAATAT
GTATCCGCTCATGAGACAATAACCCTGATAAATGCTTCAATAATATTGAAAAAGGAAGAGTCCTGAGGCG
GAAAGAACCAGCTGTGGAATGTGTGTCAGTTAGGGTGTGGAAAGTCCCCAGGCTCCCCAGCAGGCAGAAG
TATGCAAAGCATGCATCTCAATTAGTCAGCAACCAGGTGTGGAAAGTCCCCAGGCTCCCCAGCAGGCAGA
AGTATGCAAAGCATGCATCTCAATTAGTCAGCAACCATAGTCCCGCCCCTAACTCCGCCCATCCCGCCCC
TAACTCCGCCCAGTTCCGCCCATTCTCCGCCCCATGGCTGACTAATTTTTTTTATTTATGCAGAGGCCGA
GGCCGCCTCGGCCTCTGAGCTATTCCAGAAGTAGTGAGGAGGCTTTTTTGGAGGCCTAGGCTTTTGCAAA
GATCGATCAAGAGACAGGATGAGGATCGTTTCGCATGATTGAACAAGATGGATTGCACGCAGGTTCTCCG
GCCGCTTGGGTGGAGAGGCTATTCGGCTATGACTGGGCACAACAGACAATCGGCTGCTCTGATGCCGCCG
TGTTCCGGCTGTCAGCGCAGGGGCGCCCGGTTCTTTTTGTCAAGACCGACCTGTCCGGTGCCCTGAATGA
ACTGCAAGACGAGGCAGCGCGGCTATCGTGGCTGGCCACGACGGGCGTTCCTTGCGCAGCTGTGCTCGAC
GTTGTCACTGAAGCGGGAAGGGACTGGCTGCTATTGGGCGAAGTGCCGGGGCAGGATCTCCTGTCATCTC
ACCTTGCTCCTGCCGAGAAAGTATCCATCATGGCTGATGCAATGCGGCGGCTGCATACGCTTGATCCGGC
TACCTGCCCATTCGACCACCAAGCGAAACATCGCATCGAGCGAGCACGTACTCGGATGGAAGCCGGTCTT
GTCGATCAGGATGATCTGGACGAAGAGCATCAGGGGCTCGCGCCAGCCGAACTGTTCGCCAGGCTCAAGG
CGAGCATGCCCGACGGCGAGGATCTCGTCGTGACCCATGGCGATGCCTGCTTGCCGAATATCATGGTGGA
AAATGGCCGCTTTTCTGGATTCATCGACTGTGGCCGGCTGGGTGTGGCGGACCGCTATCAGGACATAGCG
TTGGCTACCCGTGATATTGCTGAAGAGCTTGGCGGCGAATGGGCTGACCGCTTCCTCGTGCTTTACGGTA
TCGCCGCTCCCGATTCGCAGCGCATCGCCTTCTATCGCCTTCTTGACGAGTTCTTCTGAGCGGGACTCTG
GGGTTCGAAATGACCGACCAAGCGACGCCCAACCTGCCATCACGAGATTTCGATTCCACCGCCGCCTTCT
ATGAAAGGTTGGGCTTCGGAATCGTTTTCCGGGACGCCGGCTGGATGATCCTCCAGCGCGGGGATCTCAT
GCTGGAGTTCTTCGCCCACCCTAGGGGGAGGCTAACTGAAACACGGAAGGAGACAATACCGGAAGGAACC
CGCGCTATGACGGCAATAAAAAGACAGAATAAAACGCACGGTGTTGGGTCGTTTGTTCATAAACGCGGGG
TTCGGTCCCAGGGCTGGCACTCTGTCGATACCCCACCGAGACCCCATTGGGGCCAATACGCCCGCGTTTC
TTCCTTTTCCCCACCCCACCCCCCAAGTTCGGGTGAAGGCCCAGGGCTCGCAGCCAACGTCGGGGCGGCA
GGCCCTGCCATAGCCTCAGGTTACTCATATATACTTTAGATTGATTTAAAACTTCATTTTTAATTTAAAA
GGATCTAGGTGAAGATCCTTTTTGATAATCTCATGACCAAAATCCCTTAACGTGAGTTTTCGTTCCACTG
AGCGTCAGACCCCGTAGAAAAGATCAAAGGATCTTCTTGAGATCCTTTTTTTCTGCGCGTAATCTGCTGC
TTGCAAACAAAAAAACCACCGCTACCAGCGGTGGTTTGTTTGCCGGATCAAGAGCTACCAACTCTTTTTC
CGAAGGTAACTGGCTTCAGCAGAGCGCAGATACCAAATACTGTTCTTCTAGTGTAGCCGTAGTTAGGCCA
CCACTTCAAGAACTCTGTAGCACCGCCTACATACCTCGCTCTGCTAATCCTGTTACCAGTGGCTGCTGCC
AGTGGCGATAAGTCGTGTCTTACCGGGTTGGACTCAAGACGATAGTTACCGGATAAGGCGCAGCGGTCGG
GCTGAACGGGGGGTTCGTGCACACAGCCCAGCTTGGAGCGAACGACCTACACCGAACTGAGATACCTACA
GCGTGAGCTATGAGAAAGCGCCACGCTTCCCGAAGGGAGAAAGGCGGACAGGTATCCGGTAAGCGGCAGG
GTCGGAACAGGAGAGCGCACGAGGGAGCTTCCAGGGGGAAACGCCTGGTATCTTTATAGTCCTGTCGGGT
TTCGCCACCTCTGACTTGAGCGTCGATTTTTGTGATGCTCGTCAGGGGGGCGGAGCCTATGGAAAAACGC
CAGCAACGCGGCCTTTTTACGGTTCCTGGCCTTTTGCTGGCCTTTTGCTCACATGTTCTTTCCTGCGTTA
TCCCCTGATTCTGTGGATAACCGTATTACCGCCATGCAT
Features (pLannotate 1.2.2; 16 found; start..end, strand, type, name):
     61..364     +  enhancer       CMV enhancer: human cytomegalovirus immediate early enhancer
    365..568     +  promoter       CMV promoter: human cytomegalovirus (CMV) immediate early promoter
    591..631     +  misc_feature   MCS (fragment): multiple cloning site
    638..658     +  CDS            FLAG (fragment): FLAG® epitope tag, followed by an enterokinase cleavage site
    659..1894    +  CDS            ADRB2: ADRB2_HUMAN - Also known as ADRB2R, B2AR. Experimental evidence at protein level: Swiss-Prot protein existence level 1. Beta-adrenergic receptors mediate the catecholamine-induced activation of adenylate cyclase through the action of G proteins. The beta-2-adrenergic receptor binds epinephrine with an approximately 30- fold greater affinity than it does norepinephrine. From Homo sapiens (Human).
   1913..2620    +  CDS            mNeonGreen: mNeonGreen is a basic (constitutively fluorescent) green/yellow fluorescent protein published in 2013, derived from Branchiostoma lanceolatum. It is reported to be a very rapidly-maturing monomer with moderate acid sensitivity.
   2639..2722    +  CDS            large T antigen (fragment): large T antigen from SV40 (simian virus 40)
   2745..2866    +  polyA_signal   SV40 poly(A) signal: SV40 polyadenylation signal
   2900..3328    -  rep_origin     f1 ori (sequence partly withheld): f1 bacteriophage origin of replication; arrow indicates direction of (+) strand synthesis
   3355..3459    +  promoter       AmpR promoter: bla
   3461..3818    +  promoter       SV40 promoter: SV40 enhancer and early promoter
   3853..4647    +  CDS            NeoR/KanR: aminoglycoside phosphotransferase from Tn5; aph(3')-II (or nptII); confers resistance to neomycin, kanamycin, and G418 (Geneticin®)
   4668..4820    +  CDS            ble (fragment): BLE_KLEPN - Experimental evidence at protein level: Swiss-Prot protein existence level 1. Binding protein with a strong affinity to the bleomycin family of antibiotics. Binds to CL990; an antimitotic-antibiotic compound. From Klebsiella pneumoniae.
   4879..4926    +  polyA_signal   HSV TK poly(A) signal: herpes simplex virus thymidine kinase polyadenylation signal (Cole and Stacy, 1985)
   5017..5033    -  polyA_signal   bGH poly(A) signal (fragment): bovine growth hormone polyadenylation signal
   5255..5843    +  rep_origin     ori: high-copy-number ColE1/pMB1/pBR322/pUC origin of replication
