[The description below was written by a language model from this plasmid's Addgene catalogue record and pLannotate feature annotations shown in this document.]
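Description:
FLAG-ADRB2-mNG is a mammalian expression plasmid of about 6 kb, built on an mNeonGreen N1-type backbone. It encodes the human beta-2 adrenergic receptor with an N-terminal FLAG epitope and a C-terminal mNeonGreen fusion. The catalogue gene field lists the insert as ADRB3. However, the plasmid name and the annotation of the sequenced construct both identify the receptor coding sequence as human ADRB2, so the catalogue entry appears to be an error rather than a description of the actual insert.

Expression is driven by the human cytomegalovirus immediate early enhancer and promoter. A remnant of the multiple cloning site follows, then the FLAG tag (annotated as a fragment), the ADRB2 open reading frame, a short linker and the mNeonGreen sequence, with an SV40 polyadenylation signal terminating the transcript. A short stretch annotated as an SV40 large T antigen fragment lies between mNeonGreen and the poly(A) signal and is most likely part of the SV40 3' region rather than a functional element.

In bacteria the plasmid is maintained at high copy from a ColE1/pUC-type origin, and it also carries an f1 origin. The NeoR/KanR aminoglycoside phosphotransferase gene is placed behind tandem bacterial (bla) and SV40 early promoters and ends in an HSV TK poly(A) signal. This arrangement gives kanamycin selection in E. coli and can support G418 selection in mammalian cells. Small ble and bGH poly(A) fragments are backbone remnants.

The stated purpose is imaging recycling cargo. The fluorescent receptor serves as a marker for cargo that traffics through endosomes and returns to the plasma membrane, and the associated study concerns endosomal actin, ER contact and endosome fission. Placing FLAG at the receptor's N-terminus should expose it extracellularly, which would allow antibody labelling of the surface pool, although the record does not state this use.
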