Addgene plasmid #195145: FLAG-ADRB2-mNG
Purpose: Image recycling cargo
Depositing lab: Gia Voeltz. Publication: Coronin 1C restricts endosomal branched actin to organize ER contact and endosome fission. Striepen JF, Voeltz GK. J Cell Biol. 2022 Aug 1;221(8). pii: 213342. doi: 10.1083/jcb.202110089. Epub 2022 Jul 8. PubMed 35802042.
Backbone
  Vector backbone: mNG N1
  Vector type: Mammalian Expression
Growth in bacteria
  Bacterial resistance: Kanamycin, 50 μg/mL
  Growth temperature: 37°C
  Growth strain: DH5alpha
  Copy number: High Copy
Gene/Insert
  Gene/Insert name: ADRB3
  Species: H. sapiens (human)
  Entrez Gene: ADRB3 (a.k.a. BETA3AR)
  Cloning method: Restriction Enzyme; 5′ cloning site Unknown (unknown if destroyed)
Terms and licenses: Academic/Nonprofit Terms; Industry Terms: Not Available to Industry
How to cite: FLAG-ADRB2-mNG was a gift from Gia Voeltz (Addgene plasmid # 195145 ; http://n2t.net/addgene:195145 ; RRID:Addgene_195145)
